Addgene plasmid #107839: pHBS1330 [IBB-GFP-mCherry3E]-[BFP-P2A-TDP43 WT]
Purpose: To test the effect of sequence on TDP43 splicing activity
Depositing lab: Rajat Rohatgi.
Backbone
  Vector backbone: pBI
  Vector type: Mammalian Expression
Growth in bacteria
  Bacterial resistance: Ampicillin, 100 μg/mL
  Growth temperature: 37°C
  Growth strain: DH5alpha
  Copy number: High Copy
Gene/Insert
  Gene/Insert name: TARDBP
  Species: H. sapiens (human)
  Mutation: Wildtype in splicing reporter
  Entrez Gene: TARDBP (a.k.a. ALS10, TDP-43)
  Cloning method: Gibson Cloning
Terms and licenses: Academic/Nonprofit Terms; Industry Terms: Not Available to Industry
How to cite: pHBS1330 [IBB-GFP-mCherry3E]-[BFP-P2A-TDP43 WT] was a gift from Rajat Rohatgi (Addgene plasmid # 107839 ; http://n2t.net/addgene:107839 ; RRID:Addgene_107839)
