[The description below was written by a language model from this plasmid's Addgene catalogue record and pLannotate feature annotations shown in this document.]
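Description:
pHBS1330 [IBB-GFP-mCherry3E]-[BFP-P2A-TDP43 WT] is a 9.6 kb mammalian expression plasmid built on the bidirectional pBI backbone, designed to deliver a splicing reporter and the splicing factor under test from the same molecule. It is propagated in E. coli through a high-copy ColE1/pUC-type origin and selected with ampicillin via the AmpR β-lactamase gene. Small annotated fragments of lacI and a streptomycin phosphotransferase appear to be backbone remnants rather than functional elements.

A central CMV enhancer sits between two divergent transcription units. In one direction, the full CMV promoter drives TagBFP followed by human TARDBP (TDP-43, wild type). The plasmid name indicates that a P2A self-cleaving peptide links the two, although the annotation labels only a multiple cloning site in that interval. BFP would thus mark transfected cells and report expression level while TDP-43 is released as a separate protein. In the opposite direction, a minimal CMV promoter drives a fusion of a KPNA2 fragment (the importin-β binding domain, "IBB", presumably for nuclear targeting), superfolder GFP and mCherry. The mCherry coding sequence is split into two fragments by intervening sequence that includes a human CFTR fragment, consistent with a cassette exon whose inclusion or skipping would determine whether intact mCherry is made, with GFP as an internal reference; the record does not spell out this logic. Each unit ends in a rabbit β-globin intron, a short β-globin coding segment and a β-globin polyadenylation signal, and attB2 Gateway site remnants flank the inserts.

The stated purpose is to test how TDP-43 sequence affects its splicing activity, and this wild-type construct presumably serves as the reference for variants.
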