Features (pLannotate 1.2.2; 24 found; start..end, strand, type, name):
    325..380     -  polyA_signal   β-globin poly(A) signal: rabbit β-globin polyadenylation signal (Gil and Proudfoot, 1987)
    451..573     -  CDS            HBB: HBB_COLGU - Experimental evidence at transcript level: Swiss-Prot protein existence level 2. Involved in oxygen transport from the lung to the various peripheral tissues. From Colobus guereza (Mantled guereza) (Eastern black-and-white colobus monkey).
    577..1149    -  intron         β-globin intron: intron from rabbit β-globin gene
   1180..1200    +  protein_bind   attB2: mutant version of attB; core recombination site for the Gateway® BP reaction BP Clonase™
   1210..1804    -  CDS            mCherry (fragment): monomeric derivative of DsRed fluorescent protein (Shaner et al., 2004) mammalian codon-optimized
   2083..2289    -  CDS            CFTR (fragment): CFTR_HUMAN - Also known as ABCC7. Experimental evidence at protein level: Swiss-Prot protein existence level 1. Epithelial ion channel that plays an important role in the regulation of epithelial ion and water transport and fluid homeostasis (PubMed:26823428). Mediates the transport of chloride ions across the cell membrane (PubMed:10792060, PubMed:11524016, PubMed:11707463, PubMed:12519745, PubMed:15010471, PubMed:12588899, PubMed:17036051, PubMed:19398555, PubMed:19621064, PubMed:22178883, PubMed:25330774, PubMed:1712898, PubMed:8910473, PubMed:9804160, PubMed:12529365, PubMed:17182731, PubM
   2382..2493    -  CDS            mCherry (fragment): monomeric derivative of DsRed fluorescent protein (Shaner et al., 2004) mammalian codon-optimized
   2512..3213    -  CDS            Superfolder GFP: Superfolder GFP is a basic (constitutively fluorescent) green fluorescent protein published in 2005, derived from Aequorea victoria. It is reported to be a very rapidly-maturing weak dimer.
   3199..3393    -  CDS            KPNA2 (fragment): IMA1_HUMAN - Also known as RCH1, SRP1. Experimental evidence at protein level: Swiss-Prot protein existence level 1. Functions in nuclear protein import as an adapter protein for nuclear receptor KPNB1. Binds specifically and directly to substrates containing either a simple or bipartite NLS motif. Docking of the importin/substrate complex to the nuclear pore complex (NPC) is mediated by KPNB1 through binding to nucleoporin FxFG repeats and the complex is subsequently translocated through the pore by an energy requiring, Ran-dependent mechanism. At the nucleoplasmic side of the NPC, Ran binds
   3450..3484    -  promoter       minimal CMV promoter (fragment): human cytomegalovirus (CMV) immediate early promoter
   3562..3865    +  enhancer       CMV enhancer: human cytomegalovirus immediate early enhancer
   3866..4069    +  promoter       CMV promoter: human cytomegalovirus (CMV) immediate early promoter
   4143..4838    +  CDS            TagBFP: TagBFP is a basic (constitutively fluorescent) blue fluorescent protein published in 2008, derived from Entacmaea quadricolor. It is reported to be a very rapidly-maturing monomer with very low acid sensitivity.
   4839..4904    +  misc_feature   MCS: multiple cloning site
   4986..6227    +  CDS            TARDBP: TADBP_HUMAN - Also known as TDP43. Experimental evidence at protein level: Swiss-Prot protein existence level 1. RNA-binding protein that is involved in various steps of RNA biogenesis and processing (PubMed:23519609). Preferentially binds, via its two RNA recognition motifs RRM1 and RRM2, to GU-repeats on RNA molecules predominantly localized within long introns and in the 3'UTR of mRNAs (PubMed:23519609, PubMed:24240615, PubMed:24464995). In turn, regulates the splicing of many non-coding and protein-coding RNAs including proteins involved in neuronal survival, as well as mRNAs that encode p
   6231..6255    -  protein_bind   attB2: mutant version of attB; recombination site for the Gateway® BP reaction BP Clonase™
   6283..6855    +  intron         β-globin intron: intron from rabbit β-globin gene
   6859..6981    +  CDS            HBB: HBB_COLGU - Experimental evidence at transcript level: Swiss-Prot protein existence level 2. Involved in oxygen transport from the lung to the various peripheral tissues. From Colobus guereza (Mantled guereza) (Eastern black-and-white colobus monkey).
   7052..7107    +  polyA_signal   β-globin poly(A) signal: rabbit β-globin polyadenylation signal (Gil and Proudfoot, 1987)
   7433..7486    -  CDS            lacI (fragment): lac repressor; lacI; The lac repressor binds to the lac operator to inhibit transcription in E. coli. This inhibition can be relieved by adding lactose or isopropyl-β-D-thiogalactopyranoside (IPTG).
   7669..8257    -  rep_origin     ori: high-copy-number ColE1/pMB1/pBR322/pUC origin of replication
   8428..9288    -  CDS            AmpR: β-lactamase; bla; confers resistance to ampicillin, carbenicillin, and related antibiotics
   9289..9393    -  promoter       AmpR promoter: bla
   9529..1       +  CDS            str (fragment) (across the origin): STR_KLEPN - Protein inferred from homology: Swiss-Prot protein existence level 3. The aminoglycoside phosphotransferases achieve inactivation of their antibiotic substrates by phosphorylation. From Klebsiella pneumoniae.
>Addgene plasmid #107839 | pHBS1330 [IBB-GFP-mCherry3E]-[BFP-P2A-TDP43 WT] | depositor full sequence | sequence record 203692 | pHBS1330 [IBB-GFP-mCherry3E]-[BFP-P2A-TDP43 WT] sequence 9617 bps
CGAGTTCATAAGAGAAGAGGGACAGCTATGACTGGGAGTAGTCAGGAGAGGAGGAAAAATCTGGCTAGTA
AAACATGTAAGGAAAATTTTAGGGATGTTAAAGAAAAAAATAACACAAAACAAAATATAAAAAAAATCTA
ACCTCAAGTCAAGGCTTTTCTATGGAATAAGGAATGGACAGCAGGGGGCTGTTTCATATACTGATGACCT
CTTTATAGCCACCTTTGTTCATGGCAGCCAGCATATGGCATATGTTGCCAAACTCTAAACCAAATACTCA
TTCTGATGTTTTAAATGATTTGCCCTCCCATATGTCCTTCCGAGTGAGAGACACAAAAAATTCCCACACA
CTATTGCAATGAAAATAAATTTCCTTTATTACCCAGAAGTCAGATGCTCAAGGGGCTTCATGATGTCCCC
ATAATTTTTGGCAGAGGGAAAAAGATCTCAGTGGTATTTGTGAGCCAGGGCATTGGCCACACCAGCCACC
ACCTTCTGATAGGCAGCCTGCACCTGAGGAGTGAATTCTTTGCCAAAATGATGAGACAGCACAACAACCA
GCACGTTGCCCAGGAGCTGTAGGAAAAAGAAGAAGGCATGAACATGGTTAGCAGAGGGGCCCGGTTTGGA
CTCAGAGTATTTTATCCTCATCTCAAACAGTGTATATCATTGTAACCATAAAGAGAAAGGCAGGATGATT
ACCAGGATGTAGTTGTTTCTACCAATAAGAATATTTCCACGCCAGCCAGAATTTATATGCAGAAATATTC
TACCTTATCATTTAATTATAACAATTGTTCTCTAAAACTGTGCTGAAGTACAATATAATTACCCTGATTG
CCTTGAAAAAAAAGTGATTAGAGAAAGTACTTACAATCTGACAAATAAACGAAAGTGAATTTAAAAATTC
GTTACAAATGCAAGCTAAAGTTTAACGAAAAAAGTTACAGAAAATGAAAAGAAAATAAGAGGAGACAATG
GTTGTCAACAGAGTAGAAAGTGAAAGAAACAAAATTATCATGAGGGTCCATGGTGATACAAGGGACATCT
TCCCATTCTAAACAACACCCTGAAAACTTTGCCCCCTCCATATAACATGAATTTTTCAATAGCGAAAAAG
AAAGAACAATCAAGGGTCCCCAAACTCACCCTGAAGTTCTCAGTCTAGAGGAGGATCAACCACTTTGTAC
AAGAAAGCTGAAGCTAGTTTACTTGTACAGCTCGTCCATGCCGCCGGTGGAGTGGCGGCCCTCGGCGCGT
TCGTACTGTTCCACGATGGTGTAGTCCTCGTTGTGGGAGGTGATGTCCAACTTGATGTTGACGTTGTAGG
CGCCGGGCAGCTGCACGGGCTTCTTGGCCTTGTAGGTGGTCTTGACCTCAGCGTCGTAGTGGCCGCCGTC
CTTCAGCTTCAGCCTCTGCTTGATCTCGCCCTTCAGGGCGCCGTCCTCGGGGTACATCCGCTCGGAGGAG
GCCTCCCAGCCCATGGTCTTCTTCTGCATTACGGGGCCGTCGGAGGGGAAGTTGGTGCCGCGCAGCTTCA
CCTTGTAGATGAACTCGCCGTCCTGCAGGGAGGAGTCCTGGGTCACGGTCACCACGCCGCCGTCCTCGAA
GTTCATCACGCGCTCCCACTTGAAGCCCTCGGGGAAGGACAGCTTCAAGTAGTCGGGGATGTCGGCGGGG
TGCTTCACGTAGGCCTTGGAGCCGTACATGAACTGAGGGGACAGGATGTCCCAGGCGAAGGGCAGGGGGC
CACCCTTGGTCACCTTCAGCTTGGCGGTCTGGGTGCCCTCGTAGGGGCGGCCCTGAGGAAAAAAAAGGAA
AGGGCATGCTCGCCATGTGCAAGATACAGTGTTGAATGTGGTGCAAAATATAAAGATGTGGAAGAAAAAG
CCACTGAAAATAATATGAGGAAATAAAAAACTAGAGTAAATTATCAGTGGAACAATTTCTATTATACAAG
ACACTACACCCATACATTCTCCTAATGCTCATGTAAGAATTTCTCCAAAAATACCTTCCAGCACTACAAA
CTAGAAAAAAAAAGAGACATGGACACCAAATTAAGTTCTTAATAGTGAAGAACAAAAGAACTACCTTGCC
TGCTCCAGTGGATCCAGCAACCGCCAACAACTGTCCTCTTTCTATCTTGAAATTAATATCTTTCAGGACA
GGAGTACCAAGAAGTGAGAAATTACTGAAGAAGAGGCTGTCATCACCATTAGAAGTTTTTCTATTGTTAT
TGTTTTGTTTTGCTTTCTCAAATTATTCCCCAAATCCCTGTTAAAAAAAAACACACACACACACACACAC
ACACACATCAAAAATAAAAGATGAGTTTGTCAGATATTTTCAATAGATGCTTGTTTTATGTACCATACTC
ACCTCGCCCTCGCCCTCGATCTCGAACTCGTGGCCGTTCACGGAGCCCTCCATGTGCACCTTGAAGCGCA
TGAACTCCTTGATGATGGCCATGTTATCCTCCTCGCCCTTGCTGGTTCCGGTGCCTCCACTTTCATCTTC
ACCTTTAGTGATACCGGCTGCCGTCACGAACTCCTTCAGGACCATGTGATCGCGCTTCTCGTTCGGGTCT
TTGCTCAGCGTGGTCTGGGTGCTCAGATAGTGGTTGTCCGGCAGGCGCACCGGGCCGTCGCCGATCGGGG
TGTTCTGCTGTTTGTGGTCGGCTTCCTGCTGGCTGCCGTCCTCAACGTTGTGGCGGATCTTGAAGTTAGC
CTTGATGCCGTTCTTCTGCTTGTCGGCTTCGATACGGACGTTGTGGCTGTTGTGGTTGTACTCCAGCTTG
TGACCCAGGATGTTGCCGTCCTCCTTGAAGTCGTTGCCCTTCAGCTCGATGCGGTTCACCAGGGTGTCGC
CCTCGAACTTCACCTCCGCGCGGGTCTTGTAGGTGCCGTCGTCCTTGAACTCGATGGTGCGCTCCTGGAC
GTAGCCTTCCGGCATGGCGGACTTGAAGAAGTCGTGACGCTTCATGTGGTCCGGGTAGCGGCTGAAGCAC
TGCACGCCGTAGGTCAGGGTGGTCACGAGGGTCGGCCACGGCACCGGCAGCTTGCCGGTGGTGCAGATGA
ACTTCAGGGTCAGCTTGCCCTCGGTGGCATCGCCCTCGCCCTCGCCACGCACGCTGAACTTGTGGCCGTT
TACGTCGCCGTCCAGCTCGACTTTGATAGGCACAGTACCTGTAAATAGTTCCTCTCCTTTACTGGTACCA
TCATCAGGGAATGAGCTTACATTTCTCCTCTTCAGCATCTGGTCATCCTTCTTAGCTTTCCTCAGCTCCA
CATTGACCTCTATTCTGCGACGCCTCATTTCTGTACTGTCTTTTCCCTTGTTCTTGAATCTGTGAAGACG
GGCAGCTGGTGTATTAGCATTCTCGTTGGTGGATCCCATGGTGGCACCGGCCGGTGAATTCTCCAGGCGA
TCTGACGGTTCACTAAACGAGCTCTGCTTATATAGGCCTCCCACCGTACACGCCACCTCGACATACTCGA
GTAGTTATTAATAGTAATCAATTACGGGGTCATTAGTTCATAGCCCATATATGGAGTTCCGCGTTACATA
ACTTACGGTAAATGGCCCGCCTGGCTGACCGCCCAACGACCCCCGCCCATTGACGTCAATAATGACGTAT
GTTCCCATAGTAACGCCAATAGGGACTTTCCATTGACGTCAATGGGTGGAGTATTTACGGTAAACTGCCC
ACTTGGCAGTACATCAAGTGTATCATATGCCAAGTACGCCCCCTATTGACGTCAATGACGGTAAATGGCC
CGCCTGGCATTATGCCCAGTACATGACCTTATGGGACTTTCCTACTTGGCAGTACATCTACGTATTAGTC
ATCGCTATTACCATGGTGATGCGGTTTTGGCAGTACATCAATGGGCGTGGATAGCGGTTTGACTCACGGG
GATTTCCAAGTCTCCACCCCATTGACGTCAATGGGAGTTTGTTTTGGCACCAAAATCAACGGGACTTTCC
AAAATGTCGTAACAACTCCGCCCCATTGACGCAAATGGGCGGTAGGCGTGTACGGTGGGAGGTCTATATA
AGCAGAGCTGGTTTAGTGAACCGTCAGATCCGCTAGGGATCCTCTAGTCAGCTGACGCGTTACCACCGGT
GCCACCATGGGAAGCGAGCTGATTAAGGAGAACATGCACATGAAGCTGTACATGGAGGGCACCGTGGACA
ACCATCACTTCAAGTGCACATCCGAGGGCGAAGGCAAGCCCTACGAGGGCACCCAGACCATGAGAATCAA
GGTGGTCGAGGGCGGCCCTCTCCCCTTCGCCTTCGACATCCTGGCTACTAGCTTCCTCTACGGCAGCAAG
ACCTTCATCAACCACACCCAGGGCATCCCCGACTTCTTCAAGCAGTCCTTCCCTGAGGGCTTCACATGGG
AGAGAGTCACCACATACGAAGACGGGGGCGTGCTGACCGCTACCCAGGACACCAGCCTCCAGGACGGCTG
CCTCATCTACAACGTCAAGATCAGAGGGGTGAACTTCACATCCAACGGCCCTGTGATGCAGAAGAAAACA
CTCGGCTGGGAGGCCTTCACCGAGACGCTGTACCCCGCTGACGGCGGCCTGGAAGGCAGAAACGACATGG
CCCTGAAGCTCGTGGGCGGGAGCCATCTGATCGCAAACGCCAAGACCACATATAGATCCAAGAAACCCGC
TAAGAACCTCAAGATGCCTGGCGTCTACTATGTGGACTACAGACTGGAAAGAATCAAGGAGGCCAACAAC
GAGACCTACGTCGAGCAGCACGAGGTGGCAGTGGCCAGATACTGCGACCTCCCTAGCAAACTGGGGCACA
AGCTTAATTCCGGACTCAGATCTCGAGCTCAAGCTTCGAATTCTGCAGTCGACGGTACCGCGGGCCCGGG
ATCCACCGGATCTAGAGGAGGAAGCGGAGCTACTAACTTCAGCCTGCTGAAGCAGGCTGGAGACGTGGAG
GAGAACCCTGGACCTATGTCTGAATATATTCGGGTAACCGAAGATGAGAACGATGAGCCCATTGAAATAC
CATCGGAAGACGATGGGACGGTGCTGCTCTCCACGGTTACAGCCCAGTTTCCAGGGGCGTGTGGGCTTCG
CTACAGGAATCCAGTGTCTCAGTGTATGAGAGGTGTCCGGCTGGTAGAAGGAATTCTGCATGCCCCAGAT
GCTGGCTGGGGAAATCTGGTGTATGTTGTCAACTATCCAAAAGATAACAAAAGAAAAATGGATGAGACAG
ATGCTTCATCAGCAGTGAAAGTGAAAAGAGCAGTCCAGAAAACATCCGATTTAATAGTGTTGGGTCTCCC
ATGGAAAACAACCGAACAGGACCTGAAAGAGTATTTTAGTACCTTTGGAGAAGTTCTTATGGTGCAGGTC
AAGAAAGATCTTAAGACTGGTCATTCAAAGGGGTTTGGCTTTGTTCGTTTTACGGAATATGAAACACAAG
TGAAAGTAATGTCACAGCGACATATGATAGATGGACGATGGTGTGACTGCAAACTTCCTAATTCTAAGCA
AAGCCAAGATGAGCCTTTGAGAAGCAGAAAAGTGTTTGTGGGGCGCTGTACAGAGGACATGACTGAGGAT
GAGCTGCGGGAGTTCTTCTCTCAGTACGGGGATGTGATGGATGTCTTCATCCCCAAGCCATTCAGGGCCT
TTGCCTTTGTTACATTTGCAGATGATCAGATTGCGCAGTCTCTTTGTGGAGAGGACTTGATCATTAAAGG
AATCAGCGTTCATATATCCAATGCCGAACCTAAGCACAATAGCAATAGACAGTTAGAAAGAAGTGGAAGA
TTTGGTGGTAATCCAGGTGGCTTTGGGAATCAGGGTGGATTTGGTAATAGCAGAGGGGGTGGAGCTGGTT
TGGGAAACAATCAAGGTAGTAATATGGGTGGTGGGATGAACTTTGGTGCGTTCAGCATTAATCCAGCCAT
GATGGCTGCCGCCCAGGCAGCACTACAGAGCAGTTGGGGTATGATGGGCATGTTAGCCAGCCAGCAGAAC
CAGTCAGGCCCATCGGGTAATAACCAAAACCAAGGCAACATGCAGAGGGAGCCAAACCAGGCCTTCGGTT
CTGGAAATAACTCTTATAGTGGCTCTAATTCTGGTGCAGCAATTGGTTGGGGATCAGCATCCAATGCAGG
GTCGGGCAGTGGTTTTAATGGAGGCTTTGGCTCAAGCATGGATTCTAAGTCTTCTGGCTGGGGAATGTAG
ACCCAGCTTTCTTGTACAAAGTGGTTGATCCTCTAGAGCTGAGAACTTCAGGGTGAGTTTGGGGACCCTT
GATTGTTCTTTCTTTTTCGCTATTGAAAAATTCATGTTATATGGAGGGGGCAAAGTTTTCAGGGTGTTGT
TTAGAATGGGAAGATGTCCCTTGTATCACCATGGACCCTCATGATAATTTTGTTTCTTTCACTTTCTACT
CTGTTGACAACCATTGTCTCCTCTTATTTTCTTTTCATTTTCTGTAACTTTTTTCGTTAAACTTTAGCTT
GCATTTGTAACGAATTTTTAAATTCACTTTCGTTTATTTGTCAGATTGTAAGTACTTTCTCTAATCACTT
TTTTTTCAAGGCAATCAGGGTAATTATATTGTACTTCAGCACAGTTTTAGAGAACAATTGTTATAATTAA
ATGATAAGGTAGAATATTTCTGCATATAAATTCTGGCTGGCGTGGAAATATTCTTATTGGTAGAAACAAC
TACATCCTGGTAATCATCCTGCCTTTCTCTTTATGGTTACAATGATATACACTGTTTGAGATGAGGATAA
AATACTCTGAGTCCAAACCGGGCCCCTCTGCTAACCATGTTCATGCCTTCTTCTTTTTCCTACAGCTCCT
GGGCAACGTGCTGGTTGTTGTGCTGTCTCATCATTTTGGCAAAGAATTCACTCCTCAGGTGCAGGCTGCC
TATCAGAAGGTGGTGGCTGGTGTGGCCAATGCCCTGGCTCACAAATACCACTGAGATCTTTTTCCCTCTG
CCAAAAATTATGGGGACATCATGAAGCCCCTTGAGCATCTGACTTCTGGGTAATAAAGGAAATTTATTTT
CATTGCAATAGTGTGTGGGAATTTTTTGTGTCTCTCACTCGGAAGGACATATGGGAGGGCAAATCATTTA
AAACATCAGAATGAGTATTTGGTTTAGAGTTTGGCAACATATGCCATATGCTGGCTGCCATGAACAAAGG
TGGCTATAAAGAGGTCATCAGTATATGAAACAGCCCCCTGCTGTCCATTCCTTATTCCATAGAAAAGCCT
TGACTTGAGGTTAGATTTTTTTTATATTTTGTTTTGTGTTATTTTTTTCTTTAACATCCCTAAAATTTTC
CTTACATGTTTTACTAGCCAGATTTTTCCTCCTCTCCTGACTACTCCCAGTCATAGCTGTCCCTCTTCTC
TTATGAACTCGACTGCATTAATGAATCGGCCAACGCGCGGGGAGAGGCGGTTTGCGTATTGGGCGCTCTT
CCGCTTCCTCGCTCACTGACTCGCTGCGCTCGGTCGTTCGGCTGCGGCGAGCGGTATCAGCTCACTCAAA
GGCGGTAATACGGTTATCCACAGAATCAGGGGATAACGCAGGAAAGAACATGTGAGCAAAAGGCCAGCAA
AAGGCCAGGAACCGTAAAAAGGCCGCGTTGCTGGCGTTTTTCCATAGGCTCCGCCCCCCTGACGAGCATC
ACAAAAATCGACGCTCAAGTCAGAGGTGGCGAAACCCGACAGGACTATAAAGATACCAGGCGTTTCCCCC
TGGAAGCTCCCTCGTGCGCTCTCCTGTTCCGACCCTGCCGCTTACCGGATACCTGTCCGCCTTTCTCCCT
TCGGGAAGCGTGGCGCTTTCTCAATGCTCACGCTGTAGGTATCTCAGTTCGGTGTAGGTCGTTCGCTCCA
AGCTGGGCTGTGTGCACGAACCCCCCGTTCAGCCCGACCGCTGCGCCTTATCCGGTAACTATCGTCTTGA
GTCCAACCCGGTAAGACACGACTTATCGCCACTGGCAGCAGCCACTGGTAACAGGATTAGCAGAGCGAGG
TATGTAGGCGGTGCTACAGAGTTCTTGAAGTGGTGGCCTAACTACGGCTACACTAGAAGGACAGTATTTG
GTATCTGCGCTCTGCTGAAGCCAGTTACCTTCGGAAAAAGAGTTGGTAGCTCTTGATCCGGCAAACAAAC
CACCGCTGGTAGCGGTGGTTTTTTTGTTTGCAAGCAGCAGATTACGCGCAGAAAAAAAGGATCTCAAGAA
GATCCTTTGATCTTTTCTACGGGGTCTGACGCTCAGTGGAACGAAAACTCACGTTAAGGGATTTTGGTCA
TGAGATTATCAAAAAGGATCTTCACCTAGATCCTTTTAAATTAAAAATGAAGTTTTAAATCAATCTAAAG
TATATATGAGTAAACTTGGTCTGACAGTTACCAATGCTTAATCAGTGAGGCACCTATCTCAGCGATCTGT
CTATTTCGTTCATCCATAGTTGCCTGACTCCCCGTCGTGTAGATAACTACGATACGGGAGGGCTTACCAT
CTGGCCCCAGTGCTGCAATGATACCGCGAGACCCACGCTCACCGGCTCCAGATTTATCAGCAATAAACCA
GCCAGCCGGAAGGGCCGAGCGCAGAAGTGGTCCTGCAACTTTATCCGCCTCCATCCAGTCTATTAATTGT
TGCCGGGAAGCTAGAGTAAGTAGTTCGCCAGTTAATAGTTTGCGCAACGTTGTTGCCATTGCTACAGGCA
TCGTGGTGTCACGCTCGTCGTTTGGTATGGCTTCATTCAGCTCCGGTTCCCAACGATCAAGGCGAGTTAC
ATGATCCCCCATGTTGTGCAAAAAAGCGGTTAGCTCCTTCGGTCCTCCGATCGTTGTCAGAAGTAAGTTG
GCCGCAGTGTTATCACTCATGGTTATGGCAGCACTGCATAATTCTCTTACTGTCATGCCATCCGTAAGAT
GCTTTTCTGTGACTGGTGAGTACTCAACCAAGTCATTCTGAGAATAGTGTATGCGGCGACCGAGTTGCTC
TTGCCCGGCGTCAATACGGGATAATACCGCGCCACATAGCAGAACTTTAAAAGTGCTCATCATTGGAAAA
CGTTCTTCGGGGCGAAAACTCTCAAGGATCTTACCGCTGTTGAGATCCAGTTCGATGTAACCCACTCGTG
CACCCAACTGATCTTCAGCATCTTTTACTTTCACCAGCGTTTCTGGGTGAGCAAAAACAGGAAGGCAAAA
TGCCGCAAAAAAGGGAATAAGGGCGACACGGAAATGTTGAATACTCATACTCTTCCTTTTTCAATATTAT
TGAAGCATTTATCAGGGTTATTGTCTCATGAGCGGATACATATTTGAATGTATTTAGAAAAATAAACAAA
TAGGGGTTCCGCGCACATTTCCCCGAAAAGTGCCACCTGACGTCTAAGAAACCATTATTATCATGACATT
AACCTATAAAAATAGGCGTATCACGAGGCCCTTTCGTCTTCACTCGACGCTGGTCGAGCTGATACTTCCC
GTCCGCCAGGGGACATGCCGGCGATGCTGAAGGTCGCGCGCATTCCCGATGAAGAGGCCGGTTACCGCCT
GTTGACCTGGTGGGACGGGCAGGGCGC
