>Addgene plasmid #107839 | pHBS1330 [IBB-GFP-mCherry3E]-[BFP-P2A-TDP43 WT] | addgene partial sequence | sequence record 208223 | Addgene Partial NGS Result
TTACTTGTACAGCTCGTCCATGCCGCCGGTGGAGTGGCGGCCCTCGGCGCGTTCGTACTGTTCCACGATG
GTGTAGTCCTCGTTGTGGGAGGTGATGTCCAACTTGATGTTGACGTTGTAGGCGCCGGGCAGCTGCACGG
GCTTCTTGGCCTTGTAGGTGGTCTTGACCTCAGCGTCGTAGTGGCCGCCGTCCTTCAGCTTCAGCCTCTG
CTTGATCTCGCCCTTCAGGGCGCCGTCCTCGGGGTACATCCGCTCGGAGGAGGCCTCCCAGCCCATGGTC
TTCTTCTGCATTACGGGGCCGTCGGAGGGGAAGTTGGTGCCGCGCAGCTTCACCTTGTAGATGAACTCGC
CGTCCTGCAGGGAGGAGTCCTGGGTCACGGTCACCACGCCGCCGTCCTCGAAGTTCATCACGCGCTCCCA
CTTGAAGCCCTCGGGGAAGGACAGCTTCAAGTAGTCGGGGATGTCGGCGGGGTGCTTCACGTAGGCCTTG
GAGCCGTACATGAACTGAGGGGACAGGATGTCCCAGGCGAAGGGCAGGGGGCCACCCTTGGTCACCTTCA
GCTTGGCGGTCTGGGTGCCCTCGTAGGGGCGGCCCTGAGGAAAAAAAAGGAAAGGGCATGCTCGCCATGT
GCAAGATACAGTGTTGAATGTGGTGCAAAATATAAAGATGTGGAAGAAAAAGCCACTGAAAATAATATGA
GGAAATAAAAAACTAGAGTAAATTATCAGTGGAACAATTTCTATTATACAAGACACTACACCCATACATT
CTCCTAATGCTCATGTAAGAATTTCTCCAAAAATACCTTCCAGCACTACAAACTAGAAAAAAAAAGAGAC
ATGGACACCAAATTAAGTTCTTAATAGTGAAGAACAAAAGAACTACCTTGCCTGCTCCAGTGGATCCAGC
AACCGCCAACAACTGTCCTCTTTCTATCTTGAAATTAATATCTTTCAGGACAGGAGTACCAAGAAGTGAG
AAATTACTGAAGAAGAGGCTGTCATCACCATTAGAAGTTTTTCTATTGTTATTGTTTTGTTTTGCTTTCT
CAAATTATTCCCCAAATCCCTGTTAAAAAAAAACACACACACACACACACACACACACATCAAAAATAAA
AGATGAGTTTGTCAGATATTTTCAATAGATGCTTGTTTTATGTACCATACTCACCTCGCCCTCGCCCTCG
ATCTCGAACTCGTGGCCGTTCACGGAGCCCTCCATGTGCACCTTGAAGCGCATGAACTCCTTGATGATGG
CCATGTTATCCTCCTCGCCCTTGCTGGTTCCGGTGCCTCCACTTTCATCTTCACCTTTAGTGATACCGGC
TGCCGTCACGAACTCCTTCAGGACCATGTGATCGCGCTTCTCGTTCGGGTCTTTGCTCAGCGTGGTCTGG
GTGCTCAGATAGTGGTTGTCCGGCAGGCGCACCGGGCCGTCGCCGATCGGGGTGTTCTGCTGTTTGTGGT
CGGCTTCCTGCTGGCTGCCGTCCTCAACGTTGTGGCGGATCTTGAAGTTAGCCTTGATGCCGTTCTTCTG
CTTGTCGGCTTCGATACGGACGTTGTGGCTGTTGTGGTTGTACTCCAGCTTGTGACCCAGGATGTTGCCG
TCCTCCTTGAAGTCGTTGCCCTTCAGCTCGATGCGGTTCACCAGGGTGTCGCCCTCGAACTTCACCTCCG
CGCGGGTCTTGTAGGTGCCGTCGTCCTTGAACTCGATGGTGCGCTCCTGGACGTAGCCTTCCGGCATGGC
GGACTTGAAGAAGTCGTGACGCTTCATGTGGTCCGGGTAGCGGCTGAAGCACTGCACGCCGTAGGTCAGG
GTGGTCACGAGGGTCGGCCACGGCACCGGCAGCTTGCCGGTGGTGCAGATGAACTTCAGGGTCAGCTTGC
CCTCGGTGGCATCGCCCTCGCCCTCGCCACGCACGCTGAACTTGTGGCCGTTTACGTCGCCGTCCAGCTC
GACTTTGATAGGCACAGTACCTGTAAATAGTTCCTCTCCTTTACTGGTACCATCATCAGGGAATGAGCTT
ACATTTCTCCTCTTCAGCATCTGGTCATCCTTCTTAGCTTTCCTCAGCTCCACATTGACCTCTATTCTGC
GACGCCTCATTTCTGTACTGTCTTTTCCCTTGTTCTTGAATCTGTGAAGACGGGCAGCTGGTGTATTAGC
ATTCTCGTTGGTGGATCCCATGGTGGCACCGGTGAATTCTCCAGGCGATCTGACGGTTCACTAAACGAGC
TCTGCTTATATAGGCCTCCCACCGTACACGCCACCTCGACATACTCGAGTAGTTATTAATAGTAATCAAT
TACGGGGTCATTAGTTCATAGCCCATATATGGAGTTCCGCGTTACATAACTTACGGTAAATGGCCCGCCT
GGCTGACCGCCCAACGACCCCCGCCCATTGACGTCAATAATGACGTATGTTCCCATAGTAACGCCAATAG
GGACTTTCCATTGACGTCAATGGGTGGAGTATTTACGGTAAACTGCCCACTTGGCAGTACATCAAGTGTA
TCATATGCCAAGTACGCCCCCTATTGACGTCAATGACGGTAAATGGCCCGCCTGGCATTATGCCCAGTAC
ATGACCTTATGGGACTTTCCTACTTGGCAGTACATCTACGTATTAGTCATCGCTATTACCATGGTGATGC
GGTTTTGGCAGTACATCAATGGGCGTGGATAGCGGTTTGACTCACGGGGATTTCCAAGTCTCCACCCCAT
TGACGTCAATGGGAGTTTGTTTTGGCACCAAAATCAACGGGACTTTCCAAAATGTCGTAACAACTCCGCC
CCATTGACGCAAATGGGCGGTAGGCGTGTACGGTGGGAGGTCTATATAAGCAGAGCTGGTTTAGTGAACC
GTCAGATCCGCTAGGGATCCTCTAGTCAGCTGACGCGTTACCACCGGTGCCACCATGGGAAGCGAGCTGA
TTAAGGAGAACATGCACATGAAGCTGTACATGGAGGGCACCGTGGACAACCATCACTTCAAGTGCACATC
CGAGGGCGAAGGCAAGCCCTACGAGGGCACCCAGACCATGAGAATCAAGGTGGTCGAGGGCGGCCCTCTC
CCCTTCGCCTTCGACATCCTGGCTACTAGCTTCCTCTACGGCAGCAAGACCTTCATCAACCACACCCAGG
GCATCCCCGACTTCTTCAAGCAGTCCTTCCCTGAGGGCTTCACATGGGAGAGAGTCACCACATACGAAGA
CGGGGGCGTGCTGACCGCTACCCAGGACACCAGCCTCCAGGACGGCTGCCTCATCTACAACGTCAAGATC
AGAGGGGTGAACTTCACATCCAACGGCCCTGTGATGCAGAAGAAAACACTCGGCTGGGAGGCCTTCACCG
AGACGCTGTACCCCGCTGACGGCGGCCTGGAAGGCAGAAACGACATGGCCCTGAAGCTCGTGGGCGGGAG
CCATCTGATCGCAAACGCCAAGACCACATATAGATCCAAGAAACCCGCTAAGAACCTCAAGATGCCTGGC
GTCTACTATGTGGACTACAGACTGGAAAGAATCAAGGAGGCCAACAACGAGACCTACGTCGAGCAGCACG
AGGTGGCAGTGGCCAGATACTGCGACCTCCCTAGCAAACTGGGGCACAAGCTTAATTCCGGACTCAGATC
TCGAGCTCAAGCTTCGAATTCTGCAGTCGACGGTACCGCGGGCCCGGGATCCACCGGATCTAGAGGAGGA
AGCGGAGCTACTAACTTCAGCCTGCTGAAGCAGGCTGGAGACGTGGAGGAGAACCCTGGACCTATGTCTG
AATATATTCGGGTAACCGAAGATGAGAACGATGAGCCCATTGAAATACCATCGGAAGACGATGGGACGGT
GCTGCTCTCCACGGTTACAGCCCAGTTTCCAGGGGCGTGTGGGCTTCGCTACAGGAATCCAGTGTCTCAG
TGTATGAGAGGTGTCCGGCTGGTAGAAGGAATTCTGCATGCCCCAGATGCTGGCTGGGGAAATCTGGTGT
ATGTTGTCAACTATCCAAAAGATAACAAAAGAAAAATGGATGAGACAGATGCTTCATCAGCAGTGAAAGT
GAAAAGAGCAGTCCAGAAAACATCCGATTTAATAGTGTTGGGTCTCCCATGGAAAACAACCGAACAGGAC
CTGAAAGAGTATTTTAGTACCTTTGGAGAAGTTCTTATGGTGCAGGTCAAGAAAGATCTTAAGACTGGTC
ATTCAAAGGGGTTTGGCTTTGTTCGTTTTACGGAATATGAAACACAAGTGAAAGTAATGTCACAGCGACA
TATGATAGATGGACGATGGTGTGACTGCAAACTTCCTAATTCTAAGCAAAGCCAAGATGAGCCTTTGAGA
AGCAGAAAAGTGTTTGTGGGGCGCTGTACAGAGGACATGACTGAGGATGAGCTGCGGGAGTTCTTCTCTC
AGTACGGGGATGTGATGGATGTCTTCATCCCCAAGCCATTCAGGGCCTTTGCCTTTGTTACATTTGCAGA
TGATCAGATTGCGCAGTCTCTTTGTGGAGAGGACTTGATCATTAAAGGAATCAGCGTTCATATATCCAAT
GCCGAACCTAAGCACAATAGCAATAGACAGTTAGAAAGAAGTGGAAGATTTGGTGGTAATCCAGGTGGCT
TTGGGAATCAGGGTGGATTTGGTAATAGCAGAGGGGGTGGAGCTGGTTTGGGAAACAATCAAGGTAGTAA
TATGGGTGGTGGGATGAACTTTGGTGCGTTCAGCATTAATCCAGCCATGATGGCTGCCGCCCAGGCAGCA
CTACAGAGCAGTTGGGGTATGATGGGCATGTTAGCCAGCCAGCAGAACCAGTCAGGCCCATCGGGTAATA
ACCAAAACCAAGGCAACATGCAGAGGGAGCCAAACCAGGCCTTCGGTTCTGGAAATAACTCTTATAGTGG
CTCTAATTCTGGTGCAGCAATTGGTTGGGGATCAGCATCCAATGCAGGGTCGGGCAGTGGTTTTAATGGA
GGCTTTGGCTCAAGCATGGATTCTAAGTCTTCTGGCTGGGGAATGTAGACCCAGCTTTCTTGTACAAAGT
GGTTGATCCTCTAGAGCTGAGAACTTCAGGGTGAGTTTGGGGACCCTTGATTGTTCTTTCTTTTTCGCTA
TTGTAAAATTCATGTTATATGGAGGGGGCAAAGTTTTCAGGGTGTTGTTTAGAATGGGAAGATGTCCCTT
GTATCACCATGGACCCTCATGATAATTTTGTTTCTTTCACTTTCTACTCTGTTGACAACCATTGTCTCCT
CTTATTTTCTTTTCATTTTCTGTAACTTTTTCGTTAAACTTTAGCTTGCATTTGTAACGAATTTTTAAAT
TCACTTTTGTTTATTTGTCAGATTGTAAGTACTTTCTCTAATCACTTTTTTTTCAAGGCAATCAGGGTAT
ATTATATTGTACTTCAGCACAGTTTTAGAGAACAATTGTTATAATTAAATGATAAGGTAGAATATTTCTG
CATATAAATTCTGGCTGGCGTGGAAATATTCTTATTGGTAGAAACAACTACACCCTGGTCATCATCCTGC
CTTTCTCTTTATGGTTACAATGATATACACTGTTTGAGATGAGGATAAAATACTCTGAGTCCAAACCGGG
CCCCTCTGCTAACCATGTTCATGCCTTCTTCTCTTTCCTACAGCTCCTGGGCAACGTGCTGGTTGTTGTG
CTGTCTCATCATTTTGGCAAAGAATTCACTCCTCAGGTGCAGGCTGCCTATCAGAAGGTGGTGGCTGGTG
TGGCCAATGCCCTGGCTCACAAATACCACTGAGATCTTTTTCCCTCTGCCAAAAATTATGGGGACATCAT
GAAGCCCCTTGAGCATCTGACTTCTGGCTAATAAAGGAAATTTATTTTCATTGCAATAGTGTGTTGGAAT
TTTTTGTGTCTCTCACTCGGAAGGACATATGGGAGGGCAAATCATTTAAAACATCAGAATGAGTATTTGG
TTTAGAGTTTGGCAACATATGCCCATATGCTGGCTGCCATGAACAAAGGTTGGCTATAAAGAGGTCATCA
GTATATGAAACAGCCCCCTGCTGTCCATTCCTTATTCCATAGAAAAGCCTTGACTTGAGGTTAGATTTTT
TTTATATTTTGTTTTGTGTTATTTTTTTCTTTAACATCCCTAAAATTTTCCTTACATGTTTTACTAGCCA
GATTTTTCCTCCTCTCCTGACTACTCCCAGTCATAGCTGTCCCTCTTCTCTTATGGAGATCCCTCGACTG
CATTAATGAATCGGCCAACGCGCGGGGAGAGGCGGTTTGCGTATTGGGCGCTCTTCCGCTTCCTCGCTCA
CTGACTCGCTGCGCTCGGTCGTTCGGCTGCGGCGAGCGGTATCAGCTCACTCAAAGGCGGTAATACGGTT
ATCCACAGAATCAGGGGATAACGCAGGAAAGAACATGTGAGCAAAAGGCCAGCAAAAGGCCAGGAACCGT
AAAAAGGCCGCGTTGCTGGCGTTTTTCCATAGGCTCCGCCCCCCTGACGAGCATCACAAAAATCGACGCT
CAAGTCAGAGGTGGCGAAACCCGACAGGACTATAAAGATACCAGGCGTTTCCCCCTGGAAGCTCCCTCGT
GCGCTCTCCTGTTCCGACCCTGCCGCTTACCGGATACCTGTCCGCCTTTCTCCCTTCGGGAAGCGTGGCG
CTTTCTCATAGCTCACGCTGTAGGTATCTCAGTTCGGTGTAGGTCGTTCGCTCCAAGCTGGGCTGTGTGC
ACGAACCCCCCGTTCAGCCCGACCGCTGCGCCTTATCCGGTAACTATCGTCTTGAGTCCAACCCGGTAAG
ACACGACTTATCGCCACTGGCAGCAGCCACTGGTAACAGGATTAGCAGAGCGAGGTATGTAGGCGGTGCT
ACAGAGTTCTTGAAGTGGTGGCCTAACTACGGCTACACTAGAAGAACAGTATTTGGTATCTGCGCTCTGC
TGAAGCCAGTTACCTTCGGAAAAAGAGTTGGTAGCTCTTGATCCGGCAAACAAACCACCGCTGGTAGCGG
TGGTTTTTTTGTTTGCAAGCAGCAGATTACGCGCAGAAAAAAAGGATCTCAAGAAGATCCTTTGATCTTT
TCTACGGGGTCTGACGCTCAGTGGAACGAAAACTCACGTTAAGGGATTTTGGTCATGAGATTATCAAAAA
GGATCTTCACCTAGATCCTTTTAAATTAAAAATGAAGTTTTAAATCAATCTAAAGTATATATGAGTAAAC
TTGGTCTGACAGTTACCAATGCTTAATCAGTGAGGCACCTATCTCAGCGATCTGTCTATTTCGTTCATCC
ATAGTTGCCTGACTCCCCGTCGTGTAGATAACTACGATACGGGAGGGCTTACCATCTGGCCCCAGTGCTG
CAATGATACCGCGAGACCCACGCTCACCGGCTCCAGATTTATCAGCAATAAACCAGCCAGCCGGAAGGGC
CGAGCGCAGAAGTGGTCCTGCAACTTTATCCGCCTCCATCCAGTCTATTAATTGTTGCCGGGAAGCTAGA
GTAAGTAGTTCGCCAGTTAATAGTTTGCGCAACGTTGTTGCCATTGCTACAGGCATCGTGGTGTCACGCT
CGTCGTTTGGTATGGCTTCATTCAGCTCCGGTTCCCAACGATCAAGGCGAGTTACATGATCCCCCATGTT
GTGCAAAAAAGCGGTTAGCTCCTTCGGTCCTCCGATCGTTGTCAGAAGTAAGTTGGCCGCAGTGTTATCA
CTCATGGTTATGGCAGCACTGCATAATTCTCTTACTGTCATGCCATCCGTAAGATGCTTTTCTGTGACTG
GTGAGTACTCAACCAAGTCATTCTGAGAATAGTGTATGCGGCGACCGAGTTGCTCTTGCCCGGCGTCAAC
ACGGGATAATACCGCGCCACATAGCAGAACTTTAAAAGTGCTCATCATTGGAAAACGTTCTTCGGGGCGA
AAACTCTCAAGGATCTTACCGCTGTTGAGATCCAGTTCGATGTAACCCACTCGTGCACCCAACTGATCTT
CAGCATCTTTTACTTTCACCAGCGTTTCTGGGTGAGCAAAAACAGGAAGGCAAAATGCCGCAAAAAAGGG
AATAAGGGCGACACGGAAATGTTGAATACTCATACTCTTCCTTTTTCAATATTATTGAAGCATTTATCAG
GGTTATTGTCTCATGAGCGGATACATATTTGAATGTATTTAGAAAAATAAACAAATAGGGGTTCCGCGCA
CATTTCCCCGAAAAGTGCCACCTGACGTCTAAGAAACCATTATTATCATGACATTAACCTATAAAAATAG
GCGTATCACGAGGCCCTTTCGTCTTCACTCGACGCGGCCAGCTTGGTCGAGCTGGATACTTCCCGTCCGC
CAGGGGGACATGCCGGCGATGCTGAAGGTCGCGCGCATTCCCGATGAAGAGGCCGGTTACCGCCTGTTGA
CCTGGTGGGACGGGCAGGGCGC
